Addgene plasmid #103224: LSB-hsa-miR-134-3p
Purpose: Used to sense miRNA activity using fluorescence based tools. hsa-miR-134-3p target in 3' UTR of of mKate. miRNA activity can be measured by the repression of mKate2 relative to EBFP2 fluorescent proteins . Plasmid is inherently unstable; please see Depositor Comments
Depositing lab: Ron Weiss. Depositing organization: Massachusetts Institute of Technology. Publication: A mixed antagonistic/synergistic miRNA repression model enables accurate predictions of multi-input miRNA sensor activity. Gam JJ, Babb J, Weiss R. Nat Commun. 2018 Jun 22;9(1):2430. doi: 10.1038/s41467-018-04575-0. PubMed 29934631.
Backbone
  Vector backbone: Low Sensor Backbone (LSB)
  Vector type: Mammalian Expression, Synthetic Biology
Growth in bacteria
  Bacterial resistance: Ampicillin and Kanamycin, 100 & 50 μg/mL
  Growth temperature: 30°C
  Growth strain: NEB Stable
  Copy number: High Copy
Gene/Insert
  Gene/Insert name: hsa-miR-134-3p target
  Species: H. sapiens (human)
  Entrez Gene: MIR134 (a.k.a. MIRN134, mir-134)
  Promoter: EF-1a
  Cloning method: Gibson Cloning
Terms and licenses: Academic/Nonprofit Terms; Industry Terms: Not Available to Industry
Depositor comments: Please note that this plasmid is inherently unstable due to a repeating poly A element. We recommend performing a diagnostic digest on multiple colonies upon receipt. The depositors would like to note the presence of several discrepancies between the depositor sequence and physical plasmid sequence. In particular, the sequences upstream and downstream of the puromycin coding region have 10 bp insertions which do not affect the ability to perform puromycin selection. The sequences for those regions within the physical plasmids are as follows: Upstream of Puro: GAATTCGACCGCCTGTCTCAAGGTGCCACC; Downstream of Puro: GCTTTGAGACTACGCGTGAATTCACTCCTC.
How to cite: LSB-hsa-miR-134-3p was a gift from Ron Weiss (Addgene plasmid # 103224 ; http://n2t.net/addgene:103224 ; RRID:Addgene_103224)
