[The description below was written by a language model from this plasmid's Addgene catalogue record and pLannotate feature annotations shown in this document.]
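Description:
LSB-hsa-miR-134-3p is a mammalian expression plasmid of about 11 kb, built on the Low Sensor Backbone (LSB), that acts as a fluorescent sensor of human miR-134-3p activity. It replicates in E. coli from a high-copy ColE1/pUC-type origin and carries both β-lactamase (ampicillin) and aph(3')-Ia (kanamycin) resistance genes, so both antibiotics are used for selection. A puromycin N-acetyltransferase coding sequence followed by a rabbit β-globin polyadenylation signal is also present for selection in mammalian cells. The feature table does not annotate a promoter directly upstream of it.

The payload consists of two parallel transcription units with the same architecture: the human EF-1α core promoter with its intron A, a fluorescent protein coding sequence flanked by Gateway attB1 and attB2 sites (with attB4 upstream of the promoter, reflecting multisite Gateway assembly), and a β-globin 3' region with poly(A) signal. One unit expresses the red protein mKate2 and, according to the catalogue entry, carries the hsa-miR-134-3p target in its 3' UTR. The target itself is not annotated, although there is an unannotated gap between attB2 and the β-globin sequences in this unit. The other unit expresses the blue protein EBFP2 without a target and serves as an internal reference. When miR-134-3p is active in a transfected cell, mKate2 output falls relative to EBFP2, giving a ratiometric readout of miRNA-mediated repression that is normalised for plasmid dose.

The depositor notes that the repeated poly(A) elements make the plasmid inherently unstable. The depositor also reports small insertions flanking the puromycin gene in the physical plasmid, relative to the deposited sequence, which do not impair puromycin selection.
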