Features (pLannotate 1.2.2; 28 found; start..end, strand, type, name):
     87..675     -  rep_origin     ori: high-copy-number ColE1/pMB1/pBR322/pUC origin of replication
    846..1706    -  CDS            AmpR: β-lactamase; bla; confers resistance to ampicillin, carbenicillin, and related antibiotics
   1707..1778    -  promoter       AmpR promoter: bla
   1857..2456    +  CDS            PuroR: puromycin N-acetyltransferase; pac from Streptomyces alboniger; confers resistance to puromycin
   2461..2541    +  CDS            HBB (fragment): HBB_PONPY - Experimental evidence at transcript level: Swiss-Prot protein existence level 2. Involved in oxygen transport from the lung to the various peripheral tissues. From Pongo pygmaeus (Bornean orangutan).
   2612..2667    +  polyA_signal   β-globin poly(A) signal: rabbit β-globin polyadenylation signal (Gil and Proudfoot, 1987)
   3646..3666    +  protein_bind   attB4: mutant version of attB; core recombination site for the Gateway® BP reaction BP Clonase™
   3734..3945    +  promoter       EF-1α core promoter: core promoter for human elongation factor EF-1α
   3946..4884    +  intron         EF-1α intron A: intron upstream of the start codon of human EF-1α
   4911..4931    +  protein_bind   attB1: mutant version of attB; core recombination site for the Gateway® BP reaction BP Clonase™
   4951..5646    +  CDS            mKate2: mKate2 is a basic (constitutively fluorescent) red fluorescent protein published in 2009, derived from Entacmaea quadricolor. It is reported to be a rapidly-maturing monomer with moderate acid sensitivity.
   5666..5690    -  protein_bind   attB2: mutant version of attB; recombination site for the Gateway® BP reaction BP Clonase™
   5838..5912    +  CDS            HBB (fragment): HBB_PONPY - Experimental evidence at transcript level: Swiss-Prot protein existence level 2. Involved in oxygen transport from the lung to the various peripheral tissues. From Pongo pygmaeus (Bornean orangutan).
   5983..6038    +  polyA_signal   β-globin poly(A) signal: rabbit β-globin polyadenylation signal (Gil and Proudfoot, 1987)
   6422..6447    +  misc_feature   SA: splice acceptor site
   7119..7139    +  protein_bind   attB4: mutant version of attB; core recombination site for the Gateway® BP reaction BP Clonase™
   7207..7418    +  promoter       EF-1α core promoter: core promoter for human elongation factor EF-1α
   7419..8357    +  intron         EF-1α intron A: intron upstream of the start codon of human EF-1α
   8384..8404    +  protein_bind   attB1: mutant version of attB; core recombination site for the Gateway® BP reaction BP Clonase™
   8415..9131    +  CDS            EBFP2: EBFP2 is a basic (constitutively fluorescent) blue fluorescent protein published in 2007, derived from Aequorea victoria. It is reported to be a rapidly-maturing monomer with moderate acid sensitivity.
   9139..9163    -  protein_bind   attB2: mutant version of attB; recombination site for the Gateway® BP reaction BP Clonase™
   9167..9247    +  CDS            HBB (fragment): HBB_PONPY - Experimental evidence at transcript level: Swiss-Prot protein existence level 2. Involved in oxygen transport from the lung to the various peripheral tissues. From Pongo pygmaeus (Bornean orangutan).
   9318..9373    +  polyA_signal   β-globin poly(A) signal: rabbit β-globin polyadenylation signal (Gil and Proudfoot, 1987)
   9756..9778    -  protein_bind   lac operator (fragment): The lac repressor binds to the lac operator to inhibit transcription in E. coli. This inhibition can be relieved by adding lactose or isopropyl-β-D-thiogalactopyranoside (IPTG). lac repressor encoded by lacI
   9782..9812    -  promoter       lac promoter: promoter for the E. coli lac operon
   9827..9848    -  protein_bind   CAP binding site: CAP binding activates transcription in the presence of cAMP. E. coli catabolite activator protein
   9861..9900    -  CDS            lacI (fragment): lac repressor; lacI; The lac repressor binds to the lac operator to inhibit transcription in E. coli. This inhibition can be relieved by adding lactose or isopropyl-β-D-thiogalactopyranoside (IPTG).
  10073..10882   +  CDS            KanR: aminoglycoside phosphotransferase; aph(3')-Ia; confers resistance to kanamycin in bacteria or G418 (Geneticin®) in eukaryotes
>Addgene plasmid #103224 | LSB-hsa-miR-134-3p | depositor full sequence | sequence record 195497 | Full Sequence
AATTGAGGGGATAACGCAGGAAAGAACATGTGAGCAAAAGGCCAGCAAAAGGCCAGGAACCGTAAAAAGG
CCGCGTTGCTGGCGTTTTTCCATAGGCTCCGCCCCCCTGACGAGCATCACAAAAATCGACGCTCAAGTCA
GAGGTGGCGAAACCCGACAGGACTATAAAGATACCAGGCGTTTCCCCCTGGAAGCTCCCTCGTGCGCTCT
CCTGTTCCGACCCTGCCGCTTACCGGATACCTGTCCGCCTTTCTCCCTTCGGGAAGCGTGGCGCTTTCTC
ATAGCTCACGCTGTAGGTATCTCAGTTCGGTGTAGGTCGTTCGCTCCAAGCTGGGCTGTGTGCACGAACC
CCCCGTTCAGCCCGACCGCTGCGCCTTATCCGGTAACTATCGTCTTGAGTCCAACCCGGTAAGACACGAC
TTATCGCCACTGGCAGCAGCCACTGGTAACAGGATTAGCAGAGCGAGGTATGTAGGCGGTGCTACAGAGT
TCTTGAAGTGGTGGCCTAACTACGGCTACACTAGAAGAACAGTATTTGGTATCTGCGCTCTGCTGAAGCC
AGTTACCTTCGGAAAAAGAGTTGGTAGCTCTTGATCCGGCAAACAAACCACCGCTGGTAGCGGTGGTTTT
TTTGTTTGCAAGCAGCAGATTACGCGCAGAAAAAAAGGATCTCAAGAAGATCCTTTGATCTTTTCTACGG
GGTCTGACGCTCAGTGGAACGAAAACTCACGTTAAGGGATTTTGGTCATGAGATTATCAAAAAGGATCTT
CACCTAGATCCTTTTAAATTAAAAATGAAGTTTTAAATCAATCTAAAGTATATATGAGTAAACTTGGTCT
GACAGTTACCAATGCTTAATCAGTGAGGCACCTATCTCAGCGATCTGTCTATTTCGTTCATCCATAGTTG
CCTGACTCCCCGTCGTGTAGATAACTACGATACGGGAGGGCTTACCATCTGGCCCCAGTGCTGCAATGAT
ACCGCGAGAACCACGCTCACCGGCTCCAGATTTATCAGCAATAAACCAGCCAGCCGGAAGGGCCGAGCGC
AGAAGTGGTCCTGCAACTTTATCCGCCTCCATCCAGTCTATTAATTGTTGCCGGGAAGCTAGAGTAAGTA
GTTCGCCAGTTAATAGTTTGCGCAACGTTGTTGCCATTGCTACAGGCATCGTGGTGTCACGCTCGTCGTT
TGGTATGGCTTCATTCAGCTCCGGTTCCCAACGATCAAGGCGAGTTACATGATCCCCCATGTTGTGCAAA
AAAGCGGTTAGCTCCTTCGGTCCTCCGATCGTTGTCAGAAGTAAGTTGGCCGCAGTGTTATCACTCATGG
TTATGGCAGCACTGCATAATTCTCTTACTGTCATGCCATCCGTAAGATGCTTTTCTGTGACTGGTGAGTA
CTCAACCAAGTCATTCTGAGAATAGTGTATGCGGCGACCGAGTTGCTCTTGCCCGGCGTCAATACGGGAT
AATACCGCGCCACATAGCAGAACTTTAAAAGTGCTCATCATTGGAAAACGTTCTTCGGGGCGAAAACTCT
CAAGGATCTTACCGCTGTTGAGATCCAGTTCGATGTAACCCACTCGTGCACCCAACTGATCTTCAGCATC
TTTTACTTTCACCAGCGTTTCTGGGTGAGCAAAAACAGGAAGGCAAAATGCCGCAAAAAAGGGAATAAGG
GCGACACGGAAATGTTGAATACTCATACTCTTCCTTTTTCAATATTATTGAAGCATTTATCAGGGTTATT
GTCTCATGAGCGGATACATATTTGAATGTAGCTCCGAATTTCTCGAGGGCTTGTCGACGACGGCGGTCTC
CGTCGTCAGGATCATGAATTCGACCCGCCTGCCACCATGACCGAGTACAAGCCCACGGTGCGCCTCGCCA
CCCGCGACGACGTCCCCCGGGCCGTACGCACCCTCGCCGCCGCGTTCGCCGACTACCCCGCCACGCGCCA
CACCGTCGACCCGGACCGCCACATCGAGCGGGTCACCGAGCTGCAAGAACTCTTCCTCACGCGCGTCGGG
CTCGACATCGGCAAGGTGTGGGTCGCGGACGACGGCGCCGCGGTGGCGGTCTGGACCACGCCGGAGAGCG
TCGAAGCGGGGGCGGTGTTCGCCGAGATCGGCCCGCGCATGGCCGAGTTGAGCGGTTCCCGGCTGGCCGC
GCAGCAACAGATGGAAGGCCTCCTGGCGCCGCACCGGCCCAAGGAGCCCGCGTGGTTCCTGGCCACCGTC
GGCGTCTCGCCCGACCACCAGGGCAAGGGTCTGGGCAGCGCCGTCGTGCTCCCCGGAGTGGAGGCGGCCG
AGCGCGCCGGGGTGCCCGCCTTCCTGGAGACATCCGCGCCCCGCAACCTCCCCTTCTACGAGCGGCTCGG
CTTCACCGTCACCGCCGACGTCGAGGTGCCCGAAGGACCGCGCACCTGGTGCATGACCCGCAAGCCCGGT
GCCTGATACGCGTGAATTCACTCCTCAGGTGCAGGCTGCCTATCAGAAGGTGGTGGCTGGTGTGGCCAAT
GCCCTGGCTCACAAATACCACTGAGATCTTTTTCCCTCTGCCAAAAATTATGGGGACATCATGAAGCCCC
TTGAGCATCTGACTTCTGGCTAATAAAGGAAATTTATTTTCATTGCAATAGTGTGTTGGAATTTTTTGTG
TCTCTCACTCGGAAGGACATATGGGAGGGCAAATCATTTAAAACATCAGAATGAGTATTTGGTTTAGAGT
TTGGCAACATATGCCCATATGCTGGCTGCCATGAACAAAGGTTGGCTATAAAGAGGTCATCAGTATATGA
AACAGCCCCCTGCTGTCCATTCCTTATTCCATAGAAAAGCCTTGACTTGAGGTTAGATTTTTTTTATATT
TTGTTTTGTGTTATTTTTTTCTTTAACATCCCTAAAATTTTCCTTACATGTTTTACTAGCCAGATTTTTC
CTCCTCTCCTGACTACTCCCAGTCATAGCTGTCCCTCTTCTCTTATGGAGATCCCTCGACCTGCAGCCCA
AGCTTGAATTCTCTAGAATTACCCTGTTATCCCTATGCTTGGTTTACCGAGCTCTTATTGGTTTTCAAAC
TTCATTGACTGTGCCCAACGCGCCTGGGAGCTCACGGGGACAGCCCCCCCCCAAAGCCCCCAGGGATGTA
ATTACGTCCCTCCCCCGCTAGGGGGCAGCAGCGAGCCGCCCGGGGCTCCGCTCCGGTCCGGCGCTCCCCC
CGCATCCCCGAGCCGGCAGCGTGCGGGGACAGCCCGGGCACGGGGAAGGTGGCACGGGATCGCTTTCCTC
TGAACGCTTCTCGCTGCTCTTTGAGCCTGCAGACACCTGGGGGGATACGGGGAAAAAGCTAGGCTGAAAG
ACCGGTTCTTAGAATGACACGCGCCTGGGAGCTCACGGGGACAGCCCCCCCCCAAAGCCCCCAGGGATGT
AATTACGTCCCTCCCCCGCTAGGGGGCAGCAGCGAGCCGCCCGGGGCTCCGCTCCGGTCCGGCGCTCCCC
CCGCATCCCCGAGCCGGCAGCGTGCGGGGACAGCCCGGGCACGGGGAAGGTGGCACGGGATCGCTTTCCT
CTGAACGCTTCTCGCTGCTCTTTGAGCCTGCAGACACCTGGGGGGATACGGGGAAAAAGCTAACTTCTGA
GACGACAACTTTGTATAGAAAAGTTGGCTCCGAATTCGCCCTTGACAGCAGAGATCCAGTTTGGTTAATT
AATTGGCTCCGGTGCCCGTCAGTGGGCAGAGCGCACATCGCCCACAGTCCCCGAGAAGTTGTGGGGAGGG
GTCGGCAATTGAACCGGTGCCTAGAGAAGGTGGCGCGGGGTAAACTGGGAAAGTGATGTCGTGTACTGGC
TCCGCCTTTTTCCCGAGGGTGGGGGAGAACCGTATATAAGTGCAGTAGTCGCCGTGAACGTTCTTTTTCG
CAACGGGTTTGCCGCCAGAACACAGGTAAGTGCCGTGTGTGGTTCCCGCGGGCCTGGCCTCTTTACGGGT
TATGGCCCTTGCGTGCCTTGAATTACTTCCACCTGGCTGCAGTACGTGATTCTTGATCCCGAGCTTCGGG
TTGGAAGTGGGTGGGAGAGTTCGAGGCCTTGCGCTTAAGGAGCCCCTTCGCCTCGTGCTTGAGTTGAGGC
CTGGCCTGGGCGCTGGGGCCGCCGCGTGCGAATCTGGTGGCACCTTCGCGCCTGTCTCGCTGCTTTCGAT
AAGTCTCTAGCCATTTAAAATTTTTGATGACCTGCTGCGACGCTTTTTTTCTGGCAAGATAGTCTTGTAA
ATGCGGGCCAAGATCTGCACACTGGTATTTCGGTTTTTGGGGCCGCGGGCGGCGACGGGGCCCGTGCGTC
CCAGCGCACATGTTCGGCGAGGCGGGGCCTGCGAGCGCGGCCACCGAGAATCGGACGGGGGTAGTCTCAA
GCTGGCCGGCCTGCTCTGGTGCCTGGCCTCGCGCCGCCGTGTATCGCCCCGCCCTGGGCGGCAAGGCTGG
CCCGGTCGGCACCAGTTGCGTGAGCGGAAAGATGGCCGCTTCCCGGCCCTGCTGCAGGGAGCTCAAAATG
GAGGACGCGGCGCTCGGGAGAGCGGGCGGGTGAGTCACCCACACAAAGGAAAAGGGCCTTTCCGTCCTCA
GCCGTCGCTTCATGTGACTCCACGGAGTACCGGGCGCCGTCCAGGCACCTCGATTAGTTCTCGAGCTTTT
GGAGTACGTCGTCTTTAGGTTGGGGGGAGGGGTTTTATGCGATGGAGTTTCCCCACACTGAGTGGGTGGA
GACTGAAGTTAGGCCAGCTTGGCACTTGATGTAATTCTCCTTGGAATTTGCCCTTTTTGAGTTTGGATCT
TGGTTCATTCTCAAGCCTCAGACAGTGGTTCAAAGTTTTTTTCTTCCATTTCAGGTGTCGTGAGAAGGGC
GAATTCGACCCAAGTTTGTACAAAAAAGCAGGCTGGATCCAGGTGCCACCATGGTGAGCGAGCTGATTAA
GGAGAACATGCACATGAAGCTGTACATGGAGGGCACCGTGAACAACCACCACTTCAAGTGCACATCCGAG
GGCGAAGGCAAGCCCTACGAGGGCACCCAGACCATGAGAATCAAGGCGGTCGAGGGCGGCCCTCTCCCCT
TCGCCTTCGACATCCTGGCTACCAGCTTCATGTACGGCAGCAAAACCTTCATCAACCACACCCAGGGCAT
CCCCGACTTCTTTAAGCAGTCCTTCCCCGAGGGCTTCACATGGGAGAGAGTCACCACATACGAAGATGGG
GGCGTGCTGACCGCTACCCAGGACACCAGCCTCCAGGACGGCTGCCTCATCTACAACGTCAAGATCAGAG
GGGTGAACTTCCCATCCAACGGCCCTGTGATGCAGAAGAAAACACTCGGCTGGGAGGCCTCCACCGAGAC
ACTGTACCCCGCTGACGGCGGCCTGGAAGGCAGAGCCGACATGGCCCTGAAGCTCGTGGGCGGGGGCCAC
CTGATCTGCAACCTTAAGACCACATACAGATCCAAGAAACCCGCTAAGAACCTCAAGATGCCCGGCGTCT
ACTATGTGGACAGGAGACTGGAAAGAATCAAGGAGGCCGACAAAGAGACATACGTCGAGCAGCACGAGGT
GGCTGTGGCCAGATACTGCGACCTCCCTAGCAAACTGGGGCACAAACTTAATTGAGAATTCTACCACCCA
GCTTTCTTGTACAAAGTGGTACGTCTCAAGACCAGAGGTCTCTGCTTTAGCAGTATTGGTGACTAGGTGG
CCCACAGGTTGGTGACTAGGTGGCCCACAGGTTGGTGACTAGGTGGCCCACAGGTTGGTGACTAGGTGGC
CCACAGGCAACCAGAAGAGACCTGTGCTTCACTCCTCAGGTGCAGGCTGCCTATCAGAAGGTGGTGGCTG
GTGTGGCCAATGCCCTGGCTCACAAATACCACTGAGATCTTTTTCCCTCTGCCAAAAATTATGGGGACAT
CATGAAGCCCCTTGAGCATCTGACTTCTGGCTAATAAAGGAAATTTATTTTCATTGCAATAGTGTGTTGG
AATTTTTTGTGTCTCTCACTCGGAAGGACATATGGGAGGGCAAATCATTTAAAACATCAGAATGAGTATT
TGGTTTAGAGTTTGGCAACATATGCCCATATGCTGGCTGCCATGAACAAAGGTTGGCTATAAAGAGGTCA
TCAGTATATGAAACAGCCCCCTGCTGTCCATTCCTTATTCCATAGAAAAGCCTTGACTTGAGGTTAGATT
TTTTTTATATTTTGTTTTGTGTTATTTTTTTCTTTAACATCCCTAAAATTTTCCTTACATGTTTTACTAG
CCAGATTTTTCCTCCTCTCCTGACTACTCCCAGTCATAGCTGTCCCTCTTCTCTTATGGAGATCCCGAGC
GGTGCGTTTTTATGCTTGTAGTATTGTATAATGTTTTTAAGATCCAAGCTTCTGACCTCTTCTCTTCCTC
CCACAGGGCCTCGAGACAATTGCATCGATGGTACCAGTGAAAGTCTGCAATGAATTCGAGTTGGCGCGCC
TGTCATTCTAAATCTCTCTTTCAGCCTAAAGCTTTTTCCCCGTATCCCCCCAGGTGTCTGCAGGCTCAAA
GAGCAGCGAGAAGCGTTCAGAGGAAAGCGATCCCGTGCCACCTTCCCCGTGCCCGGGCTGTCCCCGCACG
CTGCCGGCTCGGGGATGCGGGGGGAGCGCCGGACCGGAGCGGAGCCCCGGGCGGCTCGCTGCTGCCCCCT
AGCGGGGGAGGGACGTAATTACATCCCTGGGGGCTTTGGGAGGGGGCTGTCCCCGTGAGCTCCCAGGCGC
GCCTGTCATTCTAAATCTCTCTTTCAGCCTAAAGCTTTTTCCCCGTATCCCCCCAGGTGTCTGCAGGCTC
AAAGAGCAGCGAGAAGCGTTCAGAGGAAAGCGATCCCGTGCCACCTTCCCCGTGCCCGGGCTGTCCCCGC
ACGCTGCCGGCTCGGGGATGCGGGGGGAGCGCCGGACCGGAGCGGAGCCCCGGGCGGCTCGCTGCTGCCC
CCTAGCGGGGGAGGGACGTAATTACATCCCTGGGGGCTTTGGGGGGGGGCTGTCCCCGTGAGCTCCCAGG
CGCGCCAACTCGGTACCGTATCGATGTCGACGTTAACGCTAGTGATATCAACTTTGTATAGAAAAGTTGG
CTCCGAATTCGCCCTTGACAGCAGAGATCCAGTTTGGTTAATTAATTGGCTCCGGTGCCCGTCAGTGGGC
AGAGCGCACATCGCCCACAGTCCCCGAGAAGTTGTGGGGAGGGGTCGGCAATTGAACCGGTGCCTAGAGA
AGGTGGCGCGGGGTAAACTGGGAAAGTGATGTCGTGTACTGGCTCCGCCTTTTTCCCGAGGGTGGGGGAG
AACCGTATATAAGTGCAGTAGTCGCCGTGAACGTTCTTTTTCGCAACGGGTTTGCCGCCAGAACACAGGT
AAGTGCCGTGTGTGGTTCCCGCGGGCCTGGCCTCTTTACGGGTTATGGCCCTTGCGTGCCTTGAATTACT
TCCACCTGGCTGCAGTACGTGATTCTTGATCCCGAGCTTCGGGTTGGAAGTGGGTGGGAGAGTTCGAGGC
CTTGCGCTTAAGGAGCCCCTTCGCCTCGTGCTTGAGTTGAGGCCTGGCCTGGGCGCTGGGGCCGCCGCGT
GCGAATCTGGTGGCACCTTCGCGCCTGTCTCGCTGCTTTCGATAAGTCTCTAGCCATTTAAAATTTTTGA
TGACCTGCTGCGACGCTTTTTTTCTGGCAAGATAGTCTTGTAAATGCGGGCCAAGATCTGCACACTGGTA
TTTCGGTTTTTGGGGCCGCGGGCGGCGACGGGGCCCGTGCGTCCCAGCGCACATGTTCGGCGAGGCGGGG
CCTGCGAGCGCGGCCACCGAGAATCGGACGGGGGTAGTCTCAAGCTGGCCGGCCTGCTCTGGTGCCTGGC
CTCGCGCCGCCGTGTATCGCCCCGCCCTGGGCGGCAAGGCTGGCCCGGTCGGCACCAGTTGCGTGAGCGG
AAAGATGGCCGCTTCCCGGCCCTGCTGCAGGGAGCTCAAAATGGAGGACGCGGCGCTCGGGAGAGCGGGC
GGGTGAGTCACCCACACAAAGGAAAAGGGCCTTTCCGTCCTCAGCCGTCGCTTCATGTGACTCCACGGAG
TACCGGGCGCCGTCCAGGCACCTCGATTAGTTCTCGAGCTTTTGGAGTACGTCGTCTTTAGGTTGGGGGG
AGGGGTTTTATGCGATGGAGTTTCCCCACACTGAGTGGGTGGAGACTGAAGTTAGGCCAGCTTGGCACTT
GATGTAATTCTCCTTGGAATTTGCCCTTTTTGAGTTTGGATCTTGGTTCATTCTCAAGCCTCAGACAGTG
GTTCAAAGTTTTTTTCTTCCATTTCAGGTGTCGTGAGAAGGGCGAATTCGACCCAAGTTTGTACAAAAAA
GCAGGCTCGCCACCATGGTGAGCAAGGGCGAGGAGCTGTTCACCGGGGTGGTGCCCATCCTGGTCGAGCT
GGACGGCGACGTAAACGGCCACAAGTTCAGCGTGAGGGGCGAGGGCGAGGGCGATGCCACCAACGGCAAG
CTGACCCTGAAGTTCATCTGCACCACCGGCAAGCTGCCCGTGCCCTGGCCCACCCTCGTGACCACCCTGA
GCCACGGCGTGCAGTGCTTCGCCCGCTACCCCGACCACATGAAGCAGCACGACTTCTTCAAGTCCGCCAT
GCCCGAAGGCTACGTCCAGGAGCGCACCATCTTCTTCAAGGACGACGGCACCTACAAGACCCGCGCCGAG
GTGAAGTTCGAGGGCGACACCCTAGTGAACCGCATCGAGCTGAAGGGCGTCGACTTCAAGGAGGACGGCA
ACATCCTGGGGCACAAGCTGGAGTACAACTTCAACAGCCACAACATCTATATCATGGCCGTCAAGCAGAA
GAACGGCATCAAGGTGAACTTCAAGATCCGCCACAACGTGGAGGACGGCAGCGTGCAGCTCGCCGACCAC
TACCAGCAGAACACCCCCATCGGCGACGGCCCCGTGCTGCTGCCCGACAGCCACTACCTGAGCACCCAGT
CCGTGCTGAGCAAAGACCCCAACGAGAAGCGCGATCACATGGTCCTGCTGGAGTTCCGCACCGCCGCCGG
GATCACTCTCGGCATGGACGAGCTGTACAAGTAATACCACCCAGCTTTCTTGTACAAAGTGGTACGCGTG
AATTCACTCCTCAGGTGCAGGCTGCCTATCAGAAGGTGGTGGCTGGTGTGGCCAATGCCCTGGCTCACAA
ATACCACTGAGATCTTTTTCCCTCTGCCAAAAATTATGGGGACATCATGAAGCCCCTTGAGCATCTGACT
TCTGGCTAATAAAGGAAATTTATTTTCATTGCAATAGTGTGTTGGAATTTTTTGTGTCTCTCACTCGGAA
GGACATATGGGAGGGCAAATCATTTAAAACATCAGAATGAGTATTTGGTTTAGAGTTTGGCAACATATGC
CCATATGCTGGCTGCCATGAACAAAGGTTGGCTATAAAGAGGTCATCAGTATATGAAACAGCCCCCTGCT
GTCCATTCCTTATTCCATAGAAAAGCCTTGACTTGAGGTTAGATTTTTTTTATATTTTGTTTTGTGTTAT
TTTTTTCTTTAACATCCCTAAAATTTTCCTTACATGTTTTACTAGCCAGATTTTTCCTCCTCTCCTGACT
ACTCCCAGTCATAGCTGTCCCTCTTCTCTTATGGAGATCCCTCGACCTGCAGCCCAAGCTTGGCGTAATC
ATGGTCATAGCTGTTTCCTGTGTGAAATTGTTATCCGCTCACAATTCCACACAACATACGAGCCGGAAGC
ATAAAGTGTAAAGCCTGGGGTGCCTAATGAGTGAGCTAACTCACATTAATTGCGTTGCGCTCACTGCCCG
CTTTCCAGTCGGGAAACCTGTCGTGCCAGCGGATCGACAGTACTAAGCTTGGTCTAATACCCAATCTCTC
GTCTTATCCAGATGTTTTATACGCCTCTGGCCCGTGTCTCAAAATCTCTGATGTTACATTGCACAAGATA
AAATAATATCATCATGAACAATAAAACTGTCTGCTTACATAAACAGTAATACAAGGGGTGTTATGAGCCA
TATTCAACGGGAAACGTCGAGGCCGCGATTAAATTCCAACATGGATGCTGATTTATATGGGTATAAATGG
GCTCGCGATAATGTCGGGCAATCAGGTGCGACAATCTATCGCTTGTATGGGAAGCCCGATGCGCCAGAGT
TGTTTCTGAAACATGGCAAAGGTAGCGTTGCCAATGATGTTACAGATGAGATGGTCAGACTAAACTGGCT
GACGGAATTTATGCCTCTTCCGACCATCAAGCATTTTATCCGTACTCCTGATGATGCATGGTTACTCACC
ACTGCGATCCCCGGAAAAACAGCATTCCAGGTATTAGAAGAATATCCTGATTCAGGTGAAAATATTGTTG
ATGCGCTGGCAGTGTTCCTGCGCCGGTTGCATTCGATTCCTGTTTGTAATTGTCCTTTTAACAGCGATCG
CGTATTTCGTCTCGCTCAGGCGCAATCACGAATGAATAACGGTTTGGTTGATGCGAGTGATTTTGATGAC
GAGCGTAATGGCTGGCCTGTTGAACAAGTCTGGAAAGAAATGCATAAACTTTTGCCATTCTCACCGGATT
CAGTCGTCACTCATGGTGATTTCTCACTTGATAACCTTATTTTTGACGAGGGGAAATTAATAGGTTGTAT
TGATGTTGGACGAGTCGGAATCGCAGACCGATACCAGGATCTTGCCATCCTATGGAACTGCCTCGGTGAG
TTTTCTCCTTCATTACAGAAACGGCTTTTTCAAAAATATGGTATTGATAATCCTGATATGAATAAATTGC
AGTTTCATTTGATGCTCGATGAGTTTTTCTAATCAGAATTGGTTAATTGGTTGTAACACTGGCAGAGCAT
TACGCTGACTTGACGGGACGGCGCAAGCTCATGACCAAAATCCCTTAACGTGAGTTACGCGTCGTTCCAC
TGAGCGTCAGAGGTATCACTAGTATTACAGAGGTAAGTTATAACAGTCGCCTAACCC
