>Addgene plasmid #103224 | LSB-hsa-miR-134-3p | depositor partial sequence | sequence record 195498 | hsa-miR-134-3p target
TTGGTGACTAGGTGGCCCACAGG
