>Addgene plasmid #103224 | LSB-hsa-miR-134-3p | addgene partial sequence | sequence record 255883 | mKate2-F 5'-ACCCGCTAAGAACCTCAAGA-3'
AGGCCGACAAAGAGACATACGTCGAGCAGCACGAGGTGGCTGTGGCCAGATACTGCGACCTCCCTAGCAA
ACTGGGGCACAAACTTAATTGAGAATTCTACCACCCAGCTTTCTTGTACAAAGTGGTACGTCTCAAGACC
AGAGGTCTCTGCTTTAGCAGTATTGGTGACTAGGTGGCCCACAGGTTGGTGACTAGGTGGCCCACAGGTT
GGTGACTAGGTGGCCCACAGGTTGGTGACTAGGTGGCCCACAGGCAACCAGAAGAGACCTGTGCTTCACT
CCTCAGGTGCAGGCTGCCTATCAGAAGGTGGTGGCTGGTGTGGCCAATGCCCTGGCTCACAAATACCACT
GAGATCTTTTTCCCTCTGCCAAAAATTATGGGGACATCATGAAGCCCCTTGAGCATCTGACTTCTGGCTA
ATAAAGGAAATTTATTTTCATTGCAATAGTGTGTTGGAATTTTTTGTGTCTCTCACTCGGAAGGACATAT
GGGAGGGCAAATCATTTAAAACATCAGAATGAGTATTTGGTTTAGAGTTTGGCAACATATGCCCATATGC
TGGCTGCCATGAACAAAGGTTGGCTATAAAGAGGTCATCAGTATATGAAACAGCCCCCTGCTGTCCATTC
CTTATTC
